>Addgene plasmid #193590 | pXPR_003 sgFADD guide 2 | addgene full sequence | sequence record 380108 | Addgene NGS Result
TAACAAATTGGCTGTGGTATATAAAATTATTCATAATGATAGTAGGAGGCTTGGTAGGTTTAAGAATAGT
TTTTGCTGTACTTTCTATAGTGAATAGAGTTAGGCAGGGATATTCACCATTATCGTTTCAGACCCACCTC
CCAACCCCGAGGGGACCCAGAGAGGGCCTATTTCCCATGATTCCTTCATATTTGCATATACGATACAAGG
CTGTTAGAGAGATAATTAGAATTAATTTGACTGTAAACACAAAGATATTAGTACAAAATACGTGACGTAG
AAAGTAATAATTTCTTGGGTAGTTTGCAGTTTTAAAATTATGTTTTAAAATGGACTATCATATGCTTACC
GTAACTTGAAAGTATTTCGATTTCTTGGCTTTATATATCTTGTGGAAAGGACGAAACACCGGAGGCATAG
GAACTTGAGCTGTTTTAGAGCTAGAAATAGCAAGTTAAAATAAGGCTAGTCCGTTATCAACTTGAAAAAG
TGGCACCGAGTCGGTGCTTTTTTAAGCTTGGCGTAACTAGATCTTGAGACAAATGGCAGTATTCATCCAC
AATTTTAAAAGAAAAGGGGGGATTGGGGGGTACAGTGCAGGGGAAAGAATAGTAGACATAATAGCAACAG
ACATACAAACTAAAGAATTACAAAAACAAATTACAAAAATTCAAAATTTTCGGGTTTATTACAGGGACAG
CAGAGATCCACTTTGGCGCCGGCTCGAGGGGGCCCGGGTGCAAAGATGGATAAAGTTTTAAACAGAGAGG
AATCTTTGCAGCTAATGGACCTTCTAGGTCTTGAAAGGAGTGGGAATTGGCTCCGGTGCCCGTCAGTGGG
CAGAGCGCACATCGCCCACAGTCCCCGAGAAGTTGGGGGGAGGGGTCGGCAATTGATCCGGTGCCTAGAG
AAGGTGGCGCGGGGTAAACTGGGAAAGTGATGTCGTGTACTGGCTCCGCCTTTTTCCCGAGGGTGGGGGA
GAACCGTATATAAGTGCAGTAGTCGCCGTGAACGTTCTTTTTCGCAACGGGTTTGCCGCCAGAACACAGG
TAAGTGCCGTGTGTGGTTCCCGCGGGCCTGGCCTCTTTACGGGTTATGGCCCTTGCGTGCCTTGAATTAC
TTCCACCTGGCTGCAGTACGTGATTCTTGATCCCGAGCTTCGGGTTGGAAGTGGGTGGGAGAGTTCGAGG
CCTTGCGCTTAAGGAGCCCCTTCGCCTCGTGCTTGAGTTGAGGCCTGGCCTGGGCGCTGGGGCCGCCGCG
TGCGAATCTGGTGGCACCTTCGCGCCTGTCTCGCTGCTTTCGATAAGTCTCTAGCCATTTAAAATTTTTG
ATGACCTGCTGCGACGCTTTTTTTCTGGCAAGATAGTCTTGTAAATGCGGGCCAAGATCTGCACACTGGT
ATTTCGGTTTTTGGGGCCGCGGGCGGCGACGGGGCCCGTGCGTCCCAGCGCACATGTTCGGCGAGGCGGG
GCCTGCGAGCGCGGCCACCGAGAATCGGACGGGGGTAGTCTCAAGCTGGCCGGCCTGCTCTGGTGCCTGG
CCTCGCGCCGCCGTGTATCGCCCCGCCCTGGGCGGCAAGGCTGGCCCGGTCGGCACCAGTTGCGTGAGCG
GAAAGATGGCCGCTTCCCGGCCCTGCTGCAGGGAGCTCAAAATGGAGGACGCGGCGCTCGGGAGAGCGGG
CGGGTGAGTCACCCACACAAAGGAAAAGGGCCTTTCCGTCCTCAGCCGTCGCTTCATGTGACTCCACGGA
GTACCGGGCGCCGTCCAGGCACCTCGATTAGTTCTCGAGCTTTTGGAGTACGTCGTCTTTAGGTTGGGGG
GAGGGGTTTTATGCGATGGAGTTTCCCCACACTGAGTGGGTGGAGACTGAAGTTAGGCCAGCTTGGCACT
TGATGTAATTCTCCTTGGAATTTGCCCTTTTTGAGTTTGGATCTTGGTTCATTCTCAAGCCTCAGACAGT
GGTTCAAAGTTTTTTTCTTCCATTTCAGGTGTCGTGACGTACGGCCACCATGACCGAGTACAAGCCCACG
GTGCGCCTCGCCACCCGCGACGACGTCCCCAGGGCCGTACGCACCCTCGCCGCCGCGTTCGCCGACTACC
CCGCCACGCGCCACACCGTCGATCCGGACCGCCACATCGAGCGGGTCACCGAGCTGCAAGAACTCTTCCT
CACGCGCGTCGGGCTCGACATCGGCAAGGTGTGGGTCGCGGACGACGGCGCCGCCGTGGCGGTCTGGACC
ACGCCGGAGAGCGTCGAAGCGGGGGCGGTGTTCGCCGAGATCGGCCCGCGCATGGCCGAGTTGAGCGGTT
CCCGGCTGGCCGCGCAGCAACAGATGGAAGGCCTCCTGGCGCCGCACCGGCCCAAGGAGCCCGCGTGGTT
CCTGGCCACCGTCGGAGTCTCGCCCGACCACCAGGGCAAGGGTCTGGGCAGCGCCGTCGTGCTCCCCGGA
GTGGAGGCGGCCGAGCGCGCCGGGGTGCCCGCCTTCCTGGAGACCTCCGCGCCCCGCAACCTCCCCTTCT
ACGAGCGGCTCGGCTTCACCGTCACCGCCGACGTCGAGGTGCCCGAAGGACCGCGCACCTGGTGCATGAC
CCGCAAGCCCGGTGCCTGAACGCGTTAAGTCGACAATCAACCTCTGGATTACAAAATTTGTGAAAGATTG
ACTGGTATTCTTAACTATGTTGCTCCTTTTACGCTATGTGGATACGCTGCTTTAATGCCTTTGTATCATG
CTATTGCTTCCCGTATGGCTTTCATTTTCTCCTCCTTGTATAAATCCTGGTTGCTGTCTCTTTATGAGGA
GTTGTGGCCCGTTGTCAGGCAACGTGGCGTGGTGTGCACTGTGTTTGCTGACGCAACCCCCACTGGTTGG
GGCATTGCCACCACCTGTCAGCTCCTTTCCGGGACTTTCGCTTTCCCCCTCCCTATTGCCACGGCGGAAC
TCATCGCCGCCTGCCTTGCCCGCTGCTGGACAGGGGCTCGGCTGTTGGGCACTGACAATTCCGTGGTGTT
GTCGGGGAAATCATCGTCCTTTCCTTGGCTGCTCGCCTGTGTTGCCACCTGGATTCTGCGCGGGACGTCC
TTCTGCTACGTCCCTTCGGCCCTCAATCCAGCGGACCTTCCTTCCCGCGGCCTGCTGCCGGCTCTGCGGC
CTCTTCCGCGTCTTCGCCTTCGCCCTCAGACGAGTCGGATCTCCCTTTGGGCCGCCTCCCCGCGTCGACT
TTAAGACCAATGACTTACAAGGCAGCTGTAGATCTTAGCCACTTTTTAAAAGAAAAGGGGGGACTGGAAG
GGCTAATTCACTCCCAACGAAGACAAGATCTGCTTTTTGCTTGTACTGGGTCTCTCTGGTTAGACCAGAT
CTGAGCCTGGGAGCTCTCTGGCTAACTAGGGAACCCACTGCTTAAGCCTCAATAAAGCTTGCCTTGAGTG
CTTCAAGTAGTGTGTGCCCGTCTGTTGTGTGACTCTGGTAACTAGAGATCCCTCAGACCCTTTTAGTCAG
TGTGGAAAATCTCTAGCAGTACGTATAGTAGTTCATGTCATCTTATTATTCAGTATTTATAACTTGCAAA
GAAATGAATATCAGAGAGTGAGAGGAACTTGTTTATTGCAGCTTATAATGGTTACAAATAAAGCAATAGC
ATCACAAATTTCACAAATAAAGCATTTTTTTCACTGCATTCTAGTTGTGGTTTGTCCAAACTCATCAATG
TATCTTATCATGTCTGGCTCTAGCTATCCCGCCCCTAACTCCGCCCATCCCGCCCCTAACTCCGCCCAGT
TCCGCCCATTCTCCGCCCCATGGCTGACTAATTTTTTTTATTTATGCAGAGGCCGAGGCCGCCTCGGCCT
CTGAGCTATTCCAGAAGTAGTGAGGAGGCTTTTTTGGAGGCCTAGGGACGTACCCAATTCGCCCTATAGT
GAGTCGTATTACGCGCGCTCACTGGCCGTCGTTTTACAACGTCGTGACTGGGAAAACCCTGGCGTTACCC
AACTTAATCGCCTTGCAGCACATCCCCCTTTCGCCAGCTGGCGTAATAGCGAAGAGGCCCGCACCGATCG
CCCTTCCCAACAGTTGCGCAGCCTGAATGGCGAATGGG
[124 nt withheld, positions 4099-4222]
C
[91 nt withheld, positions 4224-4314]
A
[49 nt withheld, positions 4316-4364]
CCTTTGACGTTGGAGTCCACGTTCTTT
[37 nt withheld, positions 4392-4428]
ACCCTATCTCGGTCTATTCTTTTGATTTATAAGGGATTTTGCCGATTTCGGCCTATTGGTTAAAAAATGA
GCTGATTTAACAAAAATTTAACGCGAATTTTAACAAAATATTAACGCTTACAATTTAGGTGGCACTTTTC
GGGGAAATGTGCGCGGAACCCCTATTTGTTTATTTTTCTAAATACATTCAAATATGTATCCGCTCATGAG
ACAATAACCCTGATAAATGCTTCAATAATATTGAAAAAGGAAGAGTATGAGTATTCAACATTTCCGTGTC
GCCCTTATTCCCTTTTTTGCGGCATTTTGCCTTCCTGTTTTTGCTCACCCAGAAACGCTGGTGAAAGTAA
AAGATGCTGAAGATCAGTTGGGTGCACGAGTGGGTTACATCGAACTGGATCTCAACAGCGGTAAGATCCT
TGAGAGTTTTCGCCCCGAAGAACGTTTTCCAATGATGAGCACTTTTAAAGTTCTGCTATGTGGCGCGGTA
TTATCCCGTATTGACGCCGGGCAAGAGCAACTCGGTCGCCGCATACACTATTCTCAGAATGACTTGGTTG
AGTACTCACCAGTCACAGAAAAGCATCTTACGGATGGCATGACAGTAAGAGAATTATGCAGTGCTGCCAT
AACCATGAGTGATAACACTGCGGCCAACTTACTTCTGACAACGATCGGAGGACCGAAGGAGCTAACCGCT
TTTTTGCACAACATGGGGGATCATGTAACTCGCCTTGATCGTTGGGAACCGGAGCTGAATGAAGCCATAC
CAAACGACGAGCGTGACACCACGATGCCTGTAGCAATGGCAACAACGTTGCGCAAACTATTAACTGGCGA
ACTACTTACTCTAGCTTCCCGGCAACAATTAATAGACTGGATGGAGGCGGATAAAGTTGCAGGACCACTT
CTGCGCTCGGCCCTTCCGGCTGGCTGGTTTATTGCTGATAAATCTGGAGCCGGTGAGCGTGGGTCTCGCG
GTATCATTGCAGCACTGGGGCCAGATGGTAAGCCCTCCCGTATCGTAGTTATCTACACGACGGGGAGTCA
GGCAACTATGGATGAACGAAATAGACAGATCGCTGAGATAGGTGCCTCACTGATTAAGCATTGGTAACTG
TCAGACCAAGTTTACTCATATATACTTTAGATTGATTTAAAACTTCATTTTTAATTTAAAAGGATCTAGG
TGAAGATCCTTTTTGATAATCTCATGACCAAAATCCCTTAACGTGAGTTTTCGTTCCACTGAGCGTCAGA
CCCCGTAGAAAAGATCAAAGGATCTTCTTGAGATCCTTTTTTTCTGCGCGTAATCTGCTGCTTGCAAACA
AAAAAACCACCGCTACCAGCGGTGGTTTGTTTGCCGGATCAAGAGCTACCAACTCTTTTTCCGAAGGTAA
CTGGCTTCAGCAGAGCGCAGATACCAAATACTGTTCTTCTAGTGTAGCCGTAGTTAGGCCACCACTTCAA
GAACTCTGTAGCACCGCCTACATACCTCGCTCTGCTAATCCTGTTACCAGTGGCTGCTGCCAGTGGCGAT
AAGTCGTGTCTTACCGGGTTGGACTCAAGACGATAGTTACCGGATAAGGCGCAGCGGTCGGGCTGAACGG
GGGGTTCGTGCACACAGCCCAGCTTGGAGCGAACGACCTACACCGAACTGAGATACCTACAGCGTGAGCT
ATGAGAAAGCGCCACGCTTCCCGAAGGGAGAAAGGCGGACAGGTATCCGGTAAGCGGCAGGGTCGGAACA
GGAGAGCGCACGAGGGAGCTTCCAGGGGGAAACGCCTGGTATCTTTATAGTCCTGTCGGGTTTCGCCACC
TCTGACTTGAGCGTCGATTTTTGTGATGCTCGTCAGGGGGGCGGAGCCTATGGAAAAACGCCAGCAACGC
GGCCTTTTTACGGTTCCTGGCCTTTTGCTGGCCTTTTGCTCACATGTTCTTTCCTGCGTTATCCCCTGAT
TCTGTGGATAACCGTATTACCGCCTTTGAGTGAGCTGATACCGCTCGCCGCAGCCGAACGACCGAGCGCA
GCGAGTCAGTGAGCGAGGAAGCGGAAGAGCGCCCAATACGCAAACCGCCTCTCCCCGCGCGTTGGCCGAT
TCATTAATGCAGCTGGCACGACAGGTTTCCCGACTGGAAAGCGGGCAGTGAGCGCAACGCAATTAATGTG
AGTTAGCTCACTCATTAGGCACCCCAGGCTTTACACTTTATGCTTCCGGCTCGTATGTTGTGTGGAATTG
TGAGCGGATAACAATTTCACACAGGAAACAGCTATGACCATGATTACGCCAAGCGCGCAATTAACCCTCA
CTAAAGGGAACAAAAGCTGGAGCTGCAAGCTTAATGTAGTCTTATGCAATACTCTTGTAGTCTTGCAACA
TGGTAACGATGAGTTAGCAACATGCCTTACAAGGAGAGAAAAAGCACCGTGCATGCCGATTGGTGGAAGT
AAGGTGGTACGATCGTGCCTTATTAGGAAGGCAACAGACGGGTCTGACATGGATTGGACGAACCACTGAA
TTGCCGCATTGCAGAGATATTGTATTTAAGTGCCTAGCTCGATACATAAACGGGTCTCTCTGGTTAGACC
AGATCTGAGCCTGGGAGCTCTCTGGCTAACTAGGGAACCCACTGCTTAAGCCTCAATAAAGCTTGCCTTG
AGTGCTTCAAGTAGTGTGTGCCCGTCTGTTGTGTGACTCTGGTAACTAGAGATCCCTCAGACCCTTTTAG
TCAGTGTGGAAAATCTCTAGCAGTGGCGCCCGAACAGGGACTTGAAAGCGAAAGGGAAACCAGAGGAGCT
CTCTCGACGCAGGACTCGGCTTGCTGAAGCGCGCACGGCAAGAGGCGAGGGGCGGCGACTGGTGAGTACG
CCAAAAATTTTGACTAGCGGAGGCTAGAAGGAGAGAGATGGGTGCGAGAGCGTCAGTATTAAGCGGGGGA
GAATTAGATCGCGATGGGAAAAAATTCGGTTAAGGCCAGGGGGAAAGAAAAAATATAAATTAAAACATAT
AGTATGGGCAAGCAGGGAGCTAGAACGATTCGCAGTTAATCCTGGCCTGTTAGAAACATCAGAAGGCTGT
AGACAAATACTGGGACAGCTACAACCATCCCTTCAGACAGGATCAGAAGAACTTAGATCATTATATAATA
CAGTAGCAACCCTCTATTGTGTGCATCAAAGGATAGAGATAAAAGACACCAAGGAAGCTTTAGACAAGAT
AGAGGAAGAGCAAAACAAAAGTAAGACCACCGCACAGCAAGCGGCCGCTGATCTTCAGACCTGGAGGAGG
AGATATGAGGGACAATTGGAGAAGTGAATTATATAAATATAAAGTAGTAAAAATTGAACCATTAGGAGTA
GCACCCACCAAGGCAAAGAGAAGAGTGGTGCAGAGAGAAAAAAGAGCAGTGGGAATAGGAGCTTTGTTCC
TTGGGTTCTTGGGAGCAGCAGGAAGCACTATGGGCGCAGCGTCAATGACGCTGACGGTACAGGCCAGACA
ATTATTGTCTGGTATAGTGCAGCAGCAGAACAATTTGCTGAGGGCTATTGAGGCGCAACAGCATCTGTTG
CAACTCACAGTCTGGGGCATCAAGCAGCTCCAGGCAAGAATCCTGGCTGTGGAAAGATACCTAAAGGATC
AACAGCTCCTGGGGATTTGGGGTTGCTCTGGAAAACTCATTTGCACCACTGCTGTGCCTTGGAATGCTAG
TTGGAGTAATAAATCTCTGGAACAGATTTGGAATCACACGACCTGGATGGAGTGGGACAGAGAAATTAAC
AATTACACAAGCTTAATACACTCCTTAATTGAAGAATCGCAAAACCAGCAAGAAAAGAATGAACAAGAAT
TATTGGAATTAGATAAATGGGCAAGTTTGTGGAATTGGTTTAACA
Features (pLannotate 1.2.2; 29 found; start..end, strand, type, name):
      3..158     +  CDS            env (fragment): ENV_HV1H2 - Experimental evidence at protein level: Swiss-Prot protein existence level 1. [Transmembrane protein gp41]: Acts as a class I viral fusion protein. Under the current model, the protein has at least 3 conformational states: pre-fusion native state, pre-hairpin intermediate state, and post-fusion hairpin state. During fusion of viral and target intracellular membranes, the coiled coil regions (heptad repeats) assume a trimer-of-hairpins structure, positioning the fusion peptide in close proximity to the C-terminal region of the ectodomain. The formation of this structure appears to d
    162..402     +  promoter       U6 promoter: RNA polymerase III promoter for human U6 snRNA
    432..507     +  misc_RNA       gRNA scaffold: guide RNA scaffold for the Streptococcus pyogenes CRISPR/Cas9 system
    563..680     +  misc_feature   cPPT/CTS: central polypurine tract and central termination sequence of HIV-1
    746..812     +  CDS            small t antigen (fragment): SV40 (simian virus 40) small t antigen
    838..1049    +  promoter       EF-1α core promoter: core promoter for human elongation factor EF-1α
   1050..1988    +  intron         EF-1α intron A: intron upstream of the start codon of human EF-1α
   2010..2609    +  CDS            PuroR (fragment): puromycin N-acetyltransferase; pac from Streptomyces; confers resistance to puromycin
   2625..3213    +  misc_feature   WPRE: woodchuck hepatitis virus posttranscriptional regulatory element
   3264..3283    +  misc_feature   cPPT/CTS (fragment): central polypurine tract and central termination sequence of HIV-1
   3285..3518    +  LTR            3' LTR (ΔU3): self-inactivating 3' long terminal repeat (LTR) from HIV-1
   3596..3717    +  polyA_signal   SV40 poly(A) signal: SV40 polyadenylation signal
   3757..3892    +  rep_origin     SV40 ori: SV40 origin of replication
   3913..3931    -  promoter       T7 promoter: promoter for bacteriophage T7 RNA polymerase
   3939..4094    +  CDS            lacZα (fragment): LacZα fragment of β-galactosidase; lacZ fragment
   4099..4527    +  rep_origin     f1 ori (sequence partly withheld): f1 bacteriophage origin of replication; arrow indicates direction of (+) strand synthesis
   4580..4684    +  promoter       AmpR promoter: bla
   4685..5545    +  CDS            AmpR: β-lactamase; bla; confers resistance to ampicillin, carbenicillin, and related antibiotics
   5716..6304    +  rep_origin     ori: high-copy-number ColE1/pMB1/pBR322/pUC origin of replication
   6487..6579    +  CDS            lacI (fragment): lac repressor; lacI; The lac repressor binds to the lac operator to inhibit transcription in E. coli. This inhibition can be relieved by adding lactose or isopropyl-β-D-thiogalactopyranoside (IPTG).
   6592..6613    +  protein_bind   CAP binding site: CAP binding activates transcription in the presence of cAMP. E. coli catabolite activator protein
   6628..6658    +  promoter       lac promoter: promoter for the E. coli lac operon
   6666..6682    +  protein_bind   lac operator: The lac repressor binds to the lac operator to inhibit transcription in E. coli. This inhibition can be relieved by adding lactose or isopropyl-β-D-thiogalactopyranoside (IPTG). lac repressor encoded by lacI
   6727..6745    +  promoter       T3 promoter: promoter for bacteriophage T3 RNA polymerase
   6773..6999    +  promoter       RSV promoter: Rous sarcoma virus enhancer/promoter
   7000..7180    +  LTR            5' LTR (truncated): truncated 5' long terminal repeat (LTR) from HIV-1
   7227..7352    +  misc_feature   HIV-1 Ψ: packaging signal of human immunodeficiency virus type 1
   7336..7699    +  CDS            HIV-1 gag (fragment): gag protein from human immunodeficiency virus 1; gag
   7845..8078    +  misc_feature   RRE: The Rev response element (RRE) of HIV-1 allows for Rev-dependent mRNA export from the nucleus to the cytoplasm.
