[The description below was written by a language model from this plasmid's Addgene catalogue record and pLannotate feature annotations shown in this document.]
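Description:
pXPR_003 sgFADD guide 2 is a lentiviral CRISPR guide-expression plasmid built on the pXPR_003 backbone and intended to knock out human FADD (also known as MORT1). It is a third-generation-style, self-inactivating transfer vector. A chimeric RSV promoter fused to a truncated HIV-1 5' LTR drives production of the viral genomic RNA, which carries the Ψ packaging signal with an adjoining gag fragment, the Rev response element, a cPPT/CTS element and a ΔU3 3' LTR that disables LTR promoter activity after integration. In bacteria the plasmid is maintained by a high-copy ColE1/pUC-type origin and selected with ampicillin through β-lactamase. An f1 origin, an SV40 origin and poly(A) signal, and remnants of lac-region and T3/T7 promoter sequences from the cloning backbone are also annotated.

The payload consists of two expression units between the LTRs. A human U6 RNA polymerase III promoter transcribes the FADD-targeting spacer, which sits in the short gap between the promoter and the Streptococcus pyogenes Cas9 guide RNA scaffold, giving a complete single guide RNA. Downstream, the EF-1α core promoter with its intron A drives puromycin N-acetyltransferase, followed by a WPRE to enhance transcript expression, so transduced mammalian cells can be selected with puromycin. No Cas9 coding sequence appears in the feature table, so the nuclease must be supplied separately, for example in cells already expressing Cas9. The associated work examined tumour cell resistance to CAR T cell therapy in pancreatic cancer, which fits use of this construct to disrupt FADD, a death-receptor signalling adaptor, in human cancer cells. The restriction sites used to clone the guide are not recorded.
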