Addgene plasmid #193590: pXPR_003 sgFADD guide 2
Purpose: FADD knockout
Depositing lab: William Hahn. Depositing organization: Dana-Farber Cancer Institute. Publication: Systematic interrogation of tumor cell resistance to CAR T cell therapy in pancreatic cancer. Hagel KR, Arafeh R, Gang S, Arnoff TE, Larson RC, Doench JG, Mathewson ND, Wucherpfennig KW, Maus MV, Hahn WC. Cancer Res. 2022 Dec 22:CAN-22-2245. doi: 10.1158/0008-5472.CAN-22-2245. PubMed 36548402.
Backbone
  Vector backbone: pXPR_003
  Vector type: Lentiviral
  Selectable markers: Puromycin
Growth in bacteria
  Bacterial resistance: Ampicillin, 100 μg/mL
  Growth temperature: 30°C
  Growth strain: NEB Stable
  Copy number: High Copy
Gene/Insert
  Gene/Insert name: sgFADD guide 2
  gRNA/shRNA sequence: GAGGCATAGGAACTTGAGCT
  Species: H. sapiens (human)
  Entrez Gene: FADD (a.k.a. GIG3, IMD90, MORT1)
  Cloning method: Restriction Enzyme; 5′ cloning site Unknown (unknown if destroyed); 3′ cloning site Unknown (unknown if destroyed)
Terms and licenses: Academic/Nonprofit Terms; Industry Terms: Not Available to Industry
How to cite: pXPR_003 sgFADD guide 2 was a gift from William Hahn (Addgene plasmid # 193590 ; http://n2t.net/addgene:193590 ; RRID:Addgene_193590)
